Addgene plasmid #109242: pTHSSe_44
Purpose: pSC101 var2 BbsI cloning vector
Depositing lab: Christopher Voigt. Depositing organization: Massachusetts Institute of Technology. Publication: Engineered promoters enable constant gene expression at any copy number in bacteria. Segall-Shapiro TH, Sontag ED, Voigt CA. Nat Biotechnol. 2018 Mar 19. pii: nbt.4111. doi: 10.1038/nbt.4111. PubMed 29553576.
Backbone
  Vector backbone: unknown
  Vector type: Bacterial Expression
Growth in bacteria
  Bacterial resistance: Ampicillin, 100 μg/mL
  Growth temperature: 37°C
  Growth strain: DH5alpha
  Copy number: Low Copy
Gene/Insert
  Gene/Insert name: sfGFP
  Species: Synthetic
  Promoter: PJ23105
  Cloning method: Gibson Cloning
Terms and licenses: Academic/Nonprofit Terms; Industry Terms: Not Available to Industry
How to cite: pTHSSe_44 was a gift from Christopher Voigt (Addgene plasmid # 109242 ; http://n2t.net/addgene:109242 ; RRID:Addgene_109242)
