[The description below was written by a language model from this plasmid's Addgene catalogue record and pLannotate feature annotations shown in this document.]
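Description:
pTHSSe_44 is a 4,630 nt bacterial plasmid described as a "pSC101 var2" BbsI cloning vector, intended for use in E. coli. The parental backbone is listed as unknown, but the annotation shows that replication depends on a pSC101 origin together with the adjacent Rep101 (RepA) coding sequence, which this origin requires. The record lists it as low copy. "var2" presumably denotes a variant of the pSC101 replicon, but the record does not say what change it carries. Selection is by ampicillin, through a β-lactamase gene and its native promoter on the opposite strand from the reporter. BioBrick prefix and suffix sequences flank the cargo region, and additional terminators, including a his operon terminator and a putative bacterial terminator, insulate it from the rest of the plasmid.

The cargo is a constitutive superfolder GFP cassette. The catalogue gives the promoter as PJ23105, a member of the Anderson constitutive promoter family. The automated annotation instead detects only a short fragment matching the related J23119 promoter, which is consistent with the sequence similarity among members of this family. Downstream of the promoter lies the sTRSV hammerhead ribozyme, a self-cleaving element commonly used to trim the 5′ untranslated region so that expression is less dependent on promoter context. The sfGFP coding sequence follows and is closed by tandem rrnB T1 and T7Te terminators. The BbsI sites named in the purpose are not annotated, so their positions cannot be stated; as a type IIS enzyme, BbsI would allow Golden Gate-style insertion of parts. The associated publication concerns engineered promoters that keep gene expression constant across copy numbers, which suggests this vector serves as one backbone in a set with differing copy numbers.
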