Features (pLannotate 1.2.2; 13 found; start..end, strand, type, name):
     30..48      +  promoter       J23119(SpeI) promoter (fragment): bacterial promoter (Registry of Standard Biological Parts BBa J23119) modified to end with an SpeI site
     66..115     +  misc_RNA       sTRSV HHRz: hammerhead ribozyme from the tobacco ringspot virus satellite RNA (Khvorova et al., 2003)
    158..871     +  CDS            Superfolder GFP: Superfolder GFP is a basic (constitutively fluorescent) green fluorescent protein published in 2005, derived from Aequorea victoria. It is reported to be a very rapidly-maturing weak dimer.
    891..962     +  terminator     rrnB T1 terminator: transcription terminator T1 from the E. coli rrnB gene
    978..1005    +  terminator     T7Te terminator: phage T7 early transcription terminator
   1024..1044    +  misc_feature   BioBrick suffix: universal suffix for all parts
   1045..1102    +  terminator     his operon terminator: This putative transcriptin terminator from the E. coli his operon has a 2-bp deletion introduced during synthesis. Its efficiency has not been determined.
   1677..1899    +  rep_origin     pSC101 ori: low-copy replication origin that requires the Rep101 protein
   1947..2897    +  CDS            Rep101: RepA protein needed for replication with the pSC101 origin; rep101
   3511..4371    -  CDS            AmpR: β-lactamase; bla; confers resistance to ampicillin, carbenicillin, and related antibiotics
   4372..4476    -  promoter       AmpR promoter: bla
   4566..4609    -  terminator     bacterial terminator: putative bacterial transcription terminator
   4612..3       +  misc_feature   BioBrick prefix (across the origin): BioBrick prefix for parts that do not start with "ATG"
>Addgene plasmid #109242 | pTHSSe_44 | addgene full sequence | sequence record 210097 | Addgene NGS Result
GAGGGAGGTGTCTTCGGCGCGCCTTTACGGCTAGCTCAGTCCTAGGTACTATGCTAGCAAGGTAGCTGTC
ACCGGATGTGCTTTCCGGTCTGATGAGTCCGTGAGGACGAAACAGCCTCTACAAATAATTTTGTTTAATC
ACACAGGAAAGTACTAGATGAGCAAAGGAGAAGAACTTTTCACTGGAGTTGTCCCAATTCTTGTTGAATT
AGATGGTGATGTTAATGGGCACAAATTTTCTGTCCGTGGAGAGGGTGAAGGTGATGCTACAAACGGAAAA
CTCACCCTTAAATTTATTTGCACTACTGGAAAACTACCTGTTCCGTGGCCAACACTTGTCACTACTCTGA
CCTATGGTGTTCAATGCTTTTCCCGTTATCCGGATCACATGAAACGGCATGACTTTTTCAAGAGTGCCAT
GCCCGAAGGTTATGTACAGGAACGCACTATATCTTTCAAAGATGACGGGACCTACAAGACGCGTGCTGAA
GTCAAGTTTGAAGGTGATACCCTTGTTAATCGTATCGAGTTAAAGGGTATTGATTTTAAAGAAGATGGAA
ACATTCTTGGACACAAACTCGAGTACAACTTTAACTCACACAATGTATACATCACGGCAGACAAACAAAA
GAATGGAATCAAAGCTAACTTCAAAATTCGCCACAACGTTGAAGATGGTTCCGTTCAACTAGCAGACCAT
TATCAACAAAATACTCCAATTGGCGATGGCCCTGTCCTTTTACCAGACAACCATTACCTGTCGACACAAT
CTGTCCTTTCGAAAGATCCCAACGAAAAGCGTGACCACATGGTCCTTCTTGAGTTTGTAACTGCTGCTGG
GATTACACATGGCATGGATGAGCTCTACAAATAATACTAGAGCCAGGCATCAAATAAAACGAAAGGCTCA
GTCGAAAGACTGGGCCTTTCGTTTTATCTGTTGTTTGTCGGTGAACGCTCTCTACTAGAGTCACACTGGC
TCACCTTCGGGTGGGCCTTTCTGCGTTTATAGAAGACATCGCTTACTAGTAGCGGCCGCTGCAGTCCGGC
AAAAAAGGGCAAGGTGTCACCACCCTGCCCTTTTTCTTTAAAACCGAAAAGATTACTTCGCGTTATGCAG
GCTTCCTCGCTCACTGACTCGCTGCGCTCGGTCGTTCGGCTGCGGCGAGCGGTATCAGCTCACTCAAAGG
CGGTAATGACAGTAAGACGGGTAAGCCTGTTGATGATACCGCTGCCTTACTGGGTGCATTAGCCAGTCTG
AATGACCTGTCACGGGATAATCCGAAGTGGTCAGACTGGAAAATCAGAGGGCAGGAACTGCTGAACAGCA
AAAAGTCAGATAGCACCACATAGCAGACCCGCCATAAAACGCCCTGAGAAGCCCGTGACGGGCTTTTCTT
GTATTATGGGTAGTTTCCTTGCATGAATCCATAAAAGGCGCCTGTAGTGCCATTTACCCCCATTCACTGC
CAGAGCCGTGAGCGCAGCGAACTGAATGTCACGAAAAAGACAGCGACTCAGGTGCCTGATGGTCGGAGAC
AAAAGGAATATTCAGCGATTTGCCCGAGCTTGCGAGGGTGCTACTTAAGCCTTTAGGGTTTTAAGGTCTG
TTTTGTAGAGGAGCAAACAGCGTTTGCGACATCCTTTTGTAATACTGCGGAACTGACTAAAGTAGTGAGT
TATACACAGGGCTGGGATCTATTCTTTTTATCTTTTTTTATTCTTTCTTTATTCTATAAATTATAACCAC
TTGAATATAAACAAAAAAAACACACAAAGGTCTAGCGGAATTTACAGAGGGTCTAGCAGAATTTACAAGT
TTTCCAGCAAAGGTCTAGCAGAATTTACAGATACCCACAACTCAAAGGAAAAGGACTAGTAATTATCATT
GACTAGCCCATCTCAATTGGTATAGTGATTAAAATCACCTAGACCAATTGAGATGTATGTCTGAATTAGT
TGTTTTCAAAGCAAATGAACTAGCGATTAGTCGCTATGACTTAACGGAGCATGAAACCAAGCTAATTTTA
TGCTGTGTGGCACTACTCAACCCCACGATTGAAAACCCTACAAGGAAAGAACGGACGGTATCGTTCACTT
ATAACCAATACGCTCAGATGATGAACATCAGTAGGGAAAATGCTTATGGTGTATTAGCTAAAGCAACCAG
AGAGCTGATGACGAGAACTGTGGAAATCAGGAATCCTTTGGTTAAAGGCTTTTGGATTTTCCAGTGGACA
AACTATGCCAAGTTCTCAAGCGAAAAATTAGAATTAGTTTTTAGTGAAGAGATATTGCCTTATCTTTTCC
AGTTAAAAAAATTCATAAAATATAATCTGGAACATGTTAAGTCTTTTGAAAACAAATACTCTATGAGGAT
TTATGAGTGGTTATTAAAAGAACTAACACAAAAGAAAACTCACAAGGCAAATATAGAGATTAGCCTTGAT
GAATTTAAGTTCATGTTAATGCTTGAAAATAACTACCATGAGTTTAAAAGGCTTAACCAATGGGTTTTGA
AACCAATAAGTAAAGATTTAAACACTTACAGCAATATGAAATTGGTGGTTGATAAGCGAGGCCGCCCGAC
TGATACGTTGATTTTCCAAGTTGAACTAGATAGACAAATGGATCTCGTAACCGAACTTGAGAACAACCAG
ATAAAAATGAATGGTGACAAAATACCAACAACCATTACATCAGATTCCTACCTACATAACGGACTAAGAA
AAACACTACACGATGCTTTAACTGCAAAAATTCAGCTCACCAGTTTTGAGGCAAAATTTTTGAGTGACAT
GCAAAGTAAGTATGATCTCAATGGTTCGTTCTCATGGCTCACGCAAAAACAACGAACCACACTAGAGAAC
ATACTGGCTAAATACGGAAGGATCTGAGGTTCTTATGGCTCTTGTATCTATCAGTGAAGCATCAAGACTA
ACAAACAAAAGTAGAACAACTGTTCACCGTTACATATCAAAGGGAAAACTGTCCATATGCACAGATGAAA
ACGGTGTAAAAAAGATAGATACATCAGAGCTTTTACGAGTTTTTGGTGCATTCAAAGCTGTTCACCATGA
ACAGATCGACAATGTAACAGATGAACAGCATGTAACACCTAATAGAACAGGTGAAACCAGTAAAACAAAG
CAACTAGAACATGAAATTGAACACCTGAGACAACTTGTTACAGCTCAACAGTCACACATAGACAGCCTGA
AACAGGCGATGCTGCTTATCGAATCAAAGCTGCCGACAACACGGGAGCCAGTGACGCCTCCCGTGGGGAA
AAAATCATGGCAATTCTGGAAGAAATAGCGCTTTCAGCCGGCAAACCGGCTGAAGCCGGATCTGCGATTC
TGATAACAAACTAGCAACACCAGAACAGCCCGTTTGCGGGCAGCAAAACCCGTACCGATTATCAAAAAGG
ATCTTCACCTAGATCCTTTTAAATTAAAAATGAAGTTTTAAATCAATCTAAAGTATATATGAGTAAACTT
GGTCTGACAGTTACCAATGCTTAATCAGTGAGGCACCTATCTCAGCGATCTGTCTATTTCGTTCATCCAT
AGTTGCCTGACTCCCCGTCGTGTAGATAACTACGATACGGGAGGGCTTACCATCTGGCCCCAGTGCTGCA
ATGATACCGCGAGAACCACGCTCACCGGCTCCAGATTTATCAGCAATAAACCAGCCAGCCGGAAGGGCCG
AGCGCAGAAGTGGTCCTGCAACTTTATCCGCCTCCATCCAGTCTATTAATTGTTGCCGGGAAGCTAGAGT
AAGTAGTTCGCCAGTTAATAGTTTGCGCAACGTTGTTGCCATTGCTACAGGCATCGTGGTGTCACGCTCG
TCGTTTGGTATGGCTTCATTCAGCTCCGGTTCCCAACGATCAAGGCGAGTTACATGATCCCCCATGTTGT
GCAAAAAAGCGGTTAGCTCCTTCGGTCCTCCGATCGTTGTCAGAAGTAAGTTGGCCGCAGTGTTATCACT
CATGGTTATGGCAGCACTGCATAATTCTCTTACTGTCATGCCATCCGTAAGATGCTTTTCTGTGACTGGT
GAGTACTCAACCAAGTCATTCTGAGAATAGTGTATGCGGCGACCGAGTTGCTCTTGCCCGGCGTCAATAC
GGGATAATACCGCGCCACATAGCAGAACTTTAAAAGTGCTCATCATTGGAAAACGTTCTTCGGGGCGAAA
ACTCTCAAGGATCTTACCGCTGTTGAGATCCAGTTCGATATAACCCACTCGTGCACCCAACTGATCTTCA
GCATCTTTTACTTTCACCAGCGTTTCTGGGTGAGCAAAAACAGGAAGGCAAAATGCCGCAAAAAAGGGAA
TAAGGGCGACACGGAAATGTTGAATACTCATACTCTTCCTTTTTCAATATTATTGAAGCATTTATCAGGG
TTATTGTCTCATGAGCGGATACATATTTGAATGTATTTAGAAAAATAAACAAATAGGGGTTCCGCGCACA
TTTCCCCGAAAAGTGCCACCTGACGTCTAAGAAACCATTATTATCATGACATTAACCTATAAAAATAGGC
GTATCACGAGGCAGAATTTCAGATAAAAAAAATCCTTAGCTTTCGCTAAGGATGATTTCTGGAATTCGCG
GCCGCTTCTA
